>Addgene plasmid #147851 | pAc5.1B-EGFP-DmNot1_1467-1717-G1562E_W | depositor full sequence | sequence record 290298 | Full Sequence
CTTCAAGGAATTAATTCTATATTCTAAAAACACAAATGATACTTCTAAAAAAAATCATGAATGGCATCAA
CTCTGAATCAAATCTTTGCAGATGCACCTACTTCTCATTTCCACTGTCACATCATTTTTCCAGATCTCGC
TGCCTGTTATGTGGCCCACAAACCAAGACACGTTTTATGGCCATTAAAGCTGGCTGATCGTCGCCAAACA
CCAAATACATATCAATATGTACATTCGAGAAAGAAGCGATCAAAGAAGCGTCTTCGGGCGAGTAGGAGAA
TGCGGAGGAGAAGGAGAACGAGCTGATCTAGTATCTCTCCACAATCCAATGCCAACTGACCAACTGGCCA
TATTCGGAGCAATTTGAAGCCAATTTCCATCGCCTGGCGATCGCTCCATTCTTGGCTATATGTTTTTCAC
CGTTCCCGGGGCCATTTTCAAAGACTCGTCGGTAAGATAAGATTGTGTCACTCGCTGTCTCTCTTCATTT
GTCGAAGAATGCTGAGGAATTTCGCGATGACGTCGGCGAGTATTTTGAAGAATGAGAATAATTTGTATTT
ATACGAAAATCAGTTAGTGGAATTTTCTACAAAAACATGTTATCTATAGATAATTTTGTTGCAAAATATG
TTGACTATGACAAAGATTGTATGTATATACCTTTAATGTATTCTCATTTTCTTATGTATTTATAATGGCA
ATGATGATACTGATGATATTTTAAGATGATGCCAGACCACAGGCTGATTTCTGCGTCTTTTGCCGAACGC
AGTGCATGTGCGGTTGTTGTTTTTTGGAATAGTTTCAATTTTCGGACTGTCCGCTTTGATTTCAGTTTCT
TGGCTTATTCAAAAAGCAAAGTAAAGCCAAAAAAGCGAGATGGCAATACCAAATGCGGCAAAACGGTAGT
GGAAGGAAAGGGGTGCGGGGCAGCGGAAGGAAGGGTGGGGCGGGGCGTGGCGGGGTCTGTGGCTGGGCGC
GACGTCACCGACGTTGGAGCCACTCCTTTGACCATGTGTGCGTGTGTGTATTATTCGTGTCTCGCCACTC
GCCGGTTGTTTTTTTCTTTTTATCTCGCTCTCTCTAGCGCCATCTCGTACGCATGCTCAACGCACCGCAT
GTTGCCGTGTCCTTTATGCGTCATTTTGGCTCGAAATAGGCAATTATTTAAACAAAGATTAGTCAACGAA
AACGCTAAAATAAATAAGTCTACAATATGGTTACTTATTGCCATGTGTGTGCAGCCAACGATAGCAACAA
AAGCAACAACACAGTGGCTTTCCCTCTTTCACTTTTTGTTTGCAAGCGCGTGCGAGCAAGACGGCACGAC
CGGCAAACGCAATTACGCTGACAAAGAGCAGACGAAGTTTTGGCCGAAAAACATCAAGGCGCCTGATACG
AATGCATTTGCAATAACAATTGCGATATTTAATATTGTTTATGAAGCTGTTTGACTTCAAAACACACAAA
AAAAAAAATAAAACAAATTATTTGAAAGAGAATTAGGAATCGGACAGCTTATCGTTACGGGCTAACAGCA
CACCGAGACGAAATAGCTTACCTGACGTCACAGCCTCTGGAAGAACTGCCGCCAAGCAGAGAGAGAGAGA
AAAAGAGGGAGAGCAGCTTAGACCGCATGTGCTTGTGTGTGAGGCGTCTCTCTCTTCGTCTCCTGTTTGC
GCAAACGCATAGACTGCACTGAGAAAATCGATTACCTATTTTTTATGAATGAATATTTGCACTATTACTA
TTCAAAACTATTAAGATAGCAATCACATTCAATAGCCAAATACTATACCACCTGAGCGATGCAACGAAAT
GATCAATTTGAGCAAAAATGCTGCATATTTAGGACGGCATCATTATAGAAATGCTTCTTGCTGTGTACTT
TTCTCTCGTCTGGCAGCTGTTTCGCCGTTATTGTTAAAACCGGCTTAAGTTAGGTGTGTTTTCTACGACT
AGTGATGCCCCTACTAGAAGATGTGTGTTGCACAAATGTCCCTGAATAACCAATTTGAAGTGCAGATAGC
AGTAAACGTAAGCTAATATGAATATTATTTAACTGTAATGTTTTAATATCGCTGGACATTACTAATAAAC
CCACTATAAACACATGTACATATGTATGTTTTGGCATACAATGAGTAGTTGGGGAAAAAATGTGTAAAAG
CACCGTGACCATCACAGCATAAAGATAACCAGCTGAAGTATCGAATATGAGTAACCCCCAAATTGAATCA
CATGCCGCAACTGATAGGACCCATGGAAGTACACTCTTCATGGCGATATACAAGACACACACAAGCACGA
ACACCCAGTTGCGGAGGAAATTCTCCGTAAATGAAAACCCAATCGGCGAACAATTCATACCCATATATGG
TAAAAGTTTTGAACGCGACTTGAGAGCGGAGAGCATTGCGGCTGATAAGGTTTTAGCGCTAAGCGGGCTT
TATAAAACGGGCTGCGGGACCAGTTTTCATATCACTACCGTTTGAGTTCTTGTGCTGTGTGGATACTCCT
CCCGACACAAAGCCGCTCCATCAGCCAGCAGTCGTCTAATCCAGAGACCCCGGATCGGGGTACCAACATG
GTGAGCAAGGGCGAGGAGCTGTTCACCGGGGTGGTGCCCATCCTGGTCGAGCTGGACGGCGACGTAAACG
GCCACAAGTTCAGCGTGTCCGGCGAGGGCGAGGGCGATGCCACCTACGGCAAGCTGACCCTGAAGTTCAT
CTGCACCACCGGCAAGCTGCCCGTGCCCTGGCCCACCCTCGTGACCACCCTGACCTACGGCGTGCAGTGC
TTCAGCCGCTACCCCGACCACATGAAGCAGCACGACTTCTTCAAGTCCGCCATGCCCGAAGGCTACGTCC
AGGAGCGCACCATCTTCTTCAAGGACGACGGCAACTACAAGACCCGCGCCGAGGTGAAGTTCGAGGGCGA
CACCCTGGTGAACCGCATCGAGCTGAAGGGCATCGACTTCAAGGAGGACGGCAACATCCTGGGGCACAAG
CTGGAGTACAACTACAACAGCCACAACGTCTATATCATGGCCGACAAGCAGAAGAACGGCATCAAGGTGA
ACTTCAAGATCCGCCACAACATCGAGGACGGCAGCGTGCAGCTCGCCGACCACTACCAGCAGAACACCCC
CATCGGCGACGGCCCCGTGCTGCTGCCCGACAACCACTACCTGAGCACCCAGTCCGCCCTGAGCAAAGAC
CCCAACGAGAAGCGCGATCACATGGTCCTGCTGGAGTTCGTGACCGCCGCCGGGATCACTCTCGGCATGG
ACGAGCTGTACAAGCCAAGCTTAATTAAGATGCGCTATTCATACGTGGACGTAAACGTGAGCAACTTCCA
GCTTATTGGTCAGCAGTTGGTACTGCCACCCAATACTCCGTTCCTGCACGCCAATCCCGGAATCAAACAC
ATGGTCGTCAACGCCGTGGAGCGCACGATAACCGACTGGTTGCAGCCTATTGTGGACCGAAGCATCCGCA
TTGCCTGTGCCACCACCGAGCAGATCATCCGCAAGGACTTCGCCCTGGATGCTGACGAGAACCGAATGCG
CACTGCCGCTCATCAGATGGTACGAAACCTTGCCGCCGAGATGGCCATGATTACCGGTAAGGATGAGATA
GCGCGTGCTATTAGCCAGAATCTGCACAAGGCCTTGCTGTCGGGTCTAAATGGGATGCCCAGCATGGCTG
AGATCCAAGCTGCTGCTATGCAGTTAGCCAGCGAAAATGTTGAGCTAGTTTGCGCTTTCATTCAGAAAAC
ATCTGCTGAAAAGGCAGCCGCAGAGATCGATAGGCGTCTAAGCACCGATTTCGAGACCAGAAAAATTGCT
CGTGAAGAGGGCAACCGCTTTGTGGACGCCCAGATCCTCACCTATCAACAGGAGCGTCTTCCAGAAGCAG
TGCGCATCAAGGTGGGCGCGGCTCCAGCTACACTTTATGCTGTGTACTCGGAGTTCGCTAGAAGCATACC
TGGCTTCCAGCAGATGAGCGATCGCGATATTGCCCTGTTTGTGCCCAAGCCGACGGATTTGTCTCAGCCA
AATGTGTTTGCTAATTGATCTAGAGGGCCCGCGGTTCGAAGGTAAGCCTATCCCTAACCCTCTCCTCGGT
CTCGATTCTACGCGTACCGGTCATCATCACCATCACCATTGAGTTTAAACCCGCTGATCAGCCTCGACTG
TGCCTTCTAAGGCCTGAGCTCGCTGATCAGCCTCGATCGAGGATCCAGACATGATAAGATACATTGATGA
GTTTGGACAAACCACAACTAGAATGCAGTGAAAAAAATGCTTTATTTGTGAAATTTGTGATGCTATTGCT
TTATTTGTAACCATTATAAGCTGCAATAAACAAGTTAACAACAACAATTGCATTCATTTTATGTTTCAGG
TTCAGGGGGAGGTGTGGGAGGTTTTTTAAAGCAAGTAAAACCTCTACAAATGTGGTATGGCTGATTATGA
TCAGTCGACCGATGCCCTTGAGAGCCTTCAACCCAGTCAGCTCCTTCCGGTGGGCGCGGGGCATGACTAT
CGTCGCCGCACTTATGACTGTCTTCTTTATCATGCAACTCGTAGGACAGGTGCCGGCAGCGCTCTGGGTC
ATTTTCGGCGAGGACCGCTTTCGCTGGAGCGCGACGATGATCGGCCTGTCGCTTGCGGTATTCGGAATCT
TGCACGCCCTCGCTCAAGCCTTCGTCACTGGTCCCGCCACCAAACGTTTCGGCGAGAAGCAGGCCATTAT
CGCCGGCATGGCGGCCGACGCGCTGGGCTACGTCTTGCTGGCGTTCGCGACGCGAGGCTGGATGGCCTTC
CCCATTATGATTCTTCTCGCTTCCGGCGGCATCGGGATGCCCGCGTTGCAGGCCATGCTGTCCAGGCAGG
TAGATGACGACCATCAGGGACAGCTTCAAGGATCGCTCGCGGCTCTTACCAGCCAGCAAAAGGCCAGGAA
CCGTAAAAAGGCCGCGTTGCTGGCGTTTTTCCATAGGCTCCGCCCCCCTGACGAGCATCACAAAAATCGA
CGCTCAAGTCAGAGGTGGCGAAACCCGACAGGACTATAAAGATACCAGGCGTTTCCCCCTGGAAGCTCCC
TCGTGCGCTCTCCTGTTCCGACCCTGCCGCTTACCGGATACCTGTCCGCCTTTCTCCCTTCGGGAAGCGT
GGCGCTTTCTCAATGCTCACGCTGTAGGTATCTCAGTTCGGTGTAGGTCGTTCGCTCCAAGCTGGGCTGT
GTGCACGAACCCCCCGTTCAGCCCGACCGCTGCGCCTTATCCGGTAACTATCGTCTTGAGTCCAACCCGG
TAAGACACGACTTATCGCCACTGGCAGCAGCCACTGGTAACAGGATTAGCAGAGCGAGGTATGTAGGCGG
TGCTACAGAGTTCTTGAAGTGGTGGCCTAACTACGGCTACACTAGAAGGACAGTATTTGGTATCTGCGCT
CTGCTGAAGCCAGTTACCTTCGGAAAAAGAGTTGGTAGCTCTTGATCCGGCAAACAAACCACCGCTGGTA
GCGGTGGTTTTTTTGTTTGCAAGCAGCAGATTACGCGCAGAAAAAAAGGATCTCAAGAAGATCCTTTGAT
CTTTTCTACGGGGTCTGACGCTCAGTGGAACGAAAACTCACGTTAAGGGATTTTGGTCATGAGATTATCA
AAAAGGATCTTCACCTAGATCCTTTTAAATTAAAAATGAAGTTTTAAATCAATCTAAAGTATATATGAGT
AAACTTGGTCTGACAGTTACCAATGCTTAATCAGTGAGGCACCTATCTCAGCGATCTGTCTATTTCGTTC
ATCCATAGTTGCCTGACTCCCCGTCGTGTAGATAACTACGATACGGGAGGGCTTACCATCTGGCCCCAGT
GCTGCAATGATACCGCGAGACCCACGCTCACCGGCTCCAGATTTATCAGCAATAAACCAGCCAGCCGGAA
GGGCCGAGCGCAGAAGTGGTCCTGCAACTTTATCCGCCTCCATCCAGTCTATTAATTGTTGCCGGGAAGC
TAGAGTAAGTAGTTCGCCAGTTAATAGTTTGCGCAACGTTGTTGCCATTGCTGCAGGCATCGTGGTGTCA
CGCTCGTCGTTTGGTATGGCTTCATTCAGCTCCGGTTCCCAACGATCAAGGCGAGTTACATGATCCCCCA
TGTTGTGCAAAAAAGCGGTTAGCTCCTTCGGTCCTCCGATCGTTGTCAGAAGTAAGTTGGCCGCAGTGTT
ATCACTCATGGTTATGGCAGCACTGCATAATTCTCTTACTGTCATGCCATCCGTAAGATGCTTTTCTGTG
ACTGGTGAGTACTCAACCAAGTCATTCTGAGAATAGTGTATGCGGCGACCGAGTTGCTCTTGCCCGGCGT
CAACACGGGATAATACCGCGCCACATAGCAGAACTTTAAAAGTGCTCATCATTGGAAAACGTTCTTCGGG
GCGAAAACTCTCAAGGATCTTACCGCTGTTGAGATCCAGTTCGATGTAACCCACTCGTGCACCCAACTGA
TCTTCAGCATCTTTTACTTTCACCAGCGTTTCTGGGTGAGCAAAAACAGGAAGGCAAAATGCCGCAAAAA
AGGGAATAAGGGCGACACGGAAATGTTGAATACTCATACTCTTCCTTTTTCAATATTATTGAAGCATTTA
TCAGGGTTATTGTCTCATGAGCGGATACATATTTGAATGTATTTAGAAAAATAAACAAATAGGGGTTCCG
CGCACATTTCCCCGAAAAGTGCCACCTGACGTCTAAGAAACCATTATTATCATGACATTAACCTATAAAA
ATAGGCGTATCACGAGGCCCTTTCGT
Features (pLannotate 1.2.2; 9 found; start..end, strand, type, name):
     56..2568    +  promoter       Ac5 promoter: Drosophila melanogaster actin 5C promoter
   2588..3304    +  CDS            EGFP: EGFP is a basic (constitutively fluorescent) green fluorescent protein published in 1996, derived from Aequorea victoria. It is reported to be a rapidly-maturing weak dimer with moderate acid sensitivity.
   4101..4142    +  CDS            V5 tag: epitope tag from simian virus 5
   4242..4376    -  polyA_signal   SV40 poly(A) signal: SV40 polyadenylation signal
   4399..4483    -  CDS            large T antigen (fragment): large T antigen from SV40 (simian virus 40)
   4484..4954    +  CDS            TcR (fragment): tetracycline efflux protein; tet; confers resistance to tetracycline
   4998..5586    -  rep_origin     ori: high-copy-number ColE1/pMB1/pBR322/pUC origin of replication
   5757..6617    -  CDS            AmpR: β-lactamase; bla; confers resistance to ampicillin, carbenicillin, and related antibiotics
   6618..6722    -  promoter       AmpR promoter: bla
