[The description below was written by a language model from this plasmid's Addgene catalogue record and pLannotate feature annotations shown in this document.]
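Description:
pAc5.1B-EGFP-DmNot1_1467-1717-G1562E_W is a 6,816 nt insect expression plasmid for producing a GFP-tagged fragment of Drosophila melanogaster Not1, the scaffold subunit of the CCR4-NOT deadenylase complex. The catalogue lists the backbone as unknown, although the name and annotated parts are consistent with a pAc5.1-type vector. In bacteria it is maintained through a ColE1/pUC-type origin and selected with ampicillin via the AmpR (β-lactamase) gene and its bla promoter. The annotation calls the origin high-copy, whereas the catalogue entry records the plasmid as low copy. Short fragments annotated as a tetracycline resistance gene and SV40 large T antigen appear to be non-functional backbone remnants, and no insect-cell selection marker is annotated.

Expression is driven by the Drosophila actin 5C (Ac5) promoter, a strong constitutive promoter widely used in fly cell lines. It is followed directly by the EGFP coding sequence. The Not1 insert itself is not annotated, but the unannotated gap between EGFP and the V5 tag is about the right size for residues 1467–1717, implying an N-terminal EGFP fusion. A V5 epitope sequence lies downstream of the insert, but the record does not show whether it is in frame or preceded by a stop codon. An SV40 polyadenylation signal follows the cassette. The insert carries the G1562E substitution. The record does not explain this mutation or the "_W" suffix. The associated publication concerns a DDX6–CNOT1 complex and tryptophan-binding pockets in CNOT9 in miRNA-mediated silencing. This suggests use as a mutant for testing protein interactions or localisation in insect cells.
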