Addgene plasmid #147851: pAc5.1B-EGFP-DmNot1_1467-1717-G1562E_W
Purpose: Insect Expression of DmNot1_1467-1717-G1562E
Depositing lab: Elisa Izaurralde. Depositing organization: Max Planck Institute for Developmental Biology. Publication: A DDX6-CNOT1 complex and W-binding pockets in CNOT9 reveal direct links between miRNA target recognition and silencing. Chen Y, Boland A, Kuzuoglu-Ozturk D, Bawankar P, Loh B, Chang CT, Weichenrieder O, Izaurralde E. Mol Cell. 2014 Jun 5;54(5):737-50. doi: 10.1016/j.molcel.2014.03.034. Epub 2014 Apr 24. PubMed 24768540.
Backbone
  Vector backbone: Unknown
  Vector type: Insect Expression
Growth in bacteria
  Bacterial resistance: Ampicillin, 100 μg/mL
  Growth temperature: 37°C
  Growth strain: DH5alpha
  Copy number: Low Copy
Gene/Insert
  Gene/Insert name: DmNot1_1467-1717-G1562E
  Species: D. melanogaster (fly)
  Entrez Gene: Not1 (a.k.a. Dmel_CG34407, CG1874, CG1884, CG34407, Dmel\CG34407, Dmel_CG1874, Dmel_CG1884, NOT, NOT1, anon-EST:Liang-1.29, anon-WO0118547.221, clone 1.29, not1)
  Cloning method: Unknown
Terms and licenses: Academic/Nonprofit Terms; Industry Terms: Not Available to Industry
Depositor comments: sequence given by NCBI: NM_001103772.2. Plasmids from this collection were made available to the research community and donated after the lab closed. Please note that the sequence provided by the depositing laboratory may be theoretical/predicted or based on Sanger sequencing results. There may be discrepancies between sequencing results obtained by Addgene and the depositor sequence. If an Addgene verified sequence is not available, please contact before placing your order to request that our lab fully sequence the plasmid.
How to cite: pAc5.1B-EGFP-DmNot1_1467-1717-G1562E_W was a gift from Elisa Izaurralde (Addgene plasmid # 147851 ; http://n2t.net/addgene:147851 ; RRID:Addgene_147851)
